>Addgene plasmid #118374 | 2HA-pDEST-C | addgene full sequence | sequence record 229566 | Addgene NGS Result
CATTAGATGCATGTCGTTACATAACTTACGGTAAATGGCCCGCCTGGCTGACCGCCCAACGACCCCCGCC
CATTGACGTCAATAATGACGTATGTTCCCATAGTAACGCCAATAGGGACTTTCCATTGACGTCAATGGGT
GGAGTATTTACGGTAAACTGCCCACTTGGCAGTACATCAAGTGTATCATATGCCAAGTACGCCCCCTATT
GACGTCAATGACGGTAAATGGCCCGCCTGGCATTATGCCCAGTACATGACCTTATGGGACTTTCCTACTT
GGCAGTACATCTACGTATTAGTCATCGCTATTACCATGGTGATGCGGTTTTGGCAGTACATCAATGGGCG
TGGATAGCGGTTTGACTCACGGGGATTTCCAAGTCTCCACCCCATTGACGTCAATGGGAGTTTGTTTTGG
CACCAAAATCAACGGGACTTTCCAAAATGTCGTAACAACTCCGCCCCATTGACGCAAATGGGCGGTAGGC
GTGTACGGTGGGAGGTCTATATAAGCAGAGCTGGTTTAGTGAACCGTCAGATCCGCTAGCGCTACCGGAC
TCAGATCTCGAGCTGAAATTAATACGACTCACTATAGGGAGACCCAAGCTGGCTAGTTAAGCTTGATCAA
ACAAGTTTGTACAAAAAAGCTGAACGAGAAACGTAAAATGATATAAATATCAATATATTAAATTAGATTT
TGCATAAAAAACAGACTACATAATACTGTAAAACACAACATATCCAGTCACTATGGCGGCCGCATTAGGC
ACCCCAGGCTTTACACTTTATGCTTCCGGCTCGTATAATGTGTGGATTTTGAGTTAGGATCCGTCGAGAT
TTTCAGGAGCTAAGGAAGCTAAAATGGAGAAAAAAATCACTGGATATACCACCGTTGATATATCCCAATG
GCATCGTAAAGAACATTTTGAGGCATTTCAGTCAGTTGCTCAATGTACCTATAACCAGACCGTTCAGCTG
GATATTACGGCCTTTTTAAAGACCGTAAAGAAAAATAAGCACAAGTTTTATCCGGCCTTTATTCACATTC
TTGCCCGCCTGATGAATGCTCATCCGGAATTCCGTATGGCAATGAAAGACGGTGAGCTGGTGATATGGGA
TAGTGTTCACCCTTGTTACACCGTTTTCCATGAGCAAACTGAAACGTTTTCATCGCTCTGGAGTGAATAC
CACGACGATTTCCGGCAGTTTCTACACATATATTCGCAAGATGTGGCGTGTTACGGTGAAAACCTGGCCT
ATTTCCCTAAAGGGTTTATTGAGAATATGTTTTTCGTCTCAGCCAATCCCTGGGTGAGTTTCACCAGTTT
TGATTTAAACGTGGCCAATATGGACAACTTCTTCGCCCCCGTTTTCACCATGGGCAAATATTATACGCAA
GGCGACAAGGTGCTGATGCCGCTGGCGATTCAGGTTCATCATGCCGTTTGTGATGGCTTCCATGTCGGCA
GAATGCTTAATGAATTACAACAGTACTGCGATGAGTGGCAGGCGGGGCGTAATCTAGAGGATCCGGCTTA
CTAAAAGCCAGATAACAGTATGCGTATTTGCGCGCTGATTTTTGCGGTATAAGAATATATACTGATATGT
ATACCCGAAGTATGTCAAAAAGAGGTATGCTATGAAGCAGCGTATTACAGTGACAGTTGACAGCGACAGC
TATCAGTTGCTCAAGGCATATATGATGTCAATATCTCCGGTCTGGTAAGCACAACCATGCAGAATGAAGC
CCGTCGTCTGCGTGCCGAACGCTGGAAAGCGGAAAATCAGGAAGGGATGGCTGAGGTCGCCCGGTTTATT
GAAATGAACGGCTCTTTTGCTGACGAGAACAGGGGCTGGTGAAATGCAGTTTAAGGTTTACACCTATAAA
AGAGAGAGCCGTTATCGTCTGTTTGTGGATGTACAGAGTGATATTATTGACACGCCCGGGCGACGGATGG
TGATCCCCCTGGCCAGTGCACGTCTGCTGTCAGATAAAGTCCCCCGTGAACTTTACCCGGTGGTGCATAT
CGGGGATGAAAGCTGGCGCATGATGACCACCGATATGGCCAGTGTGCCGGTCTCCGTTATCGGGGAAGAA
GTGGCTGATCTCAGCCACCGCGAAAATGACATCAAAAACGCCATTAACCTGATGTTCTGGGGAATATAAA
TGTCAGGCTCCCTTATACACAGCCAGTCTGCAGGTCGACCATAGTGACTGGATATGTTGTGTTTTACAGT
ATTATGTAGTCTGTTTTTTATGCAAAATCTAATTTAATATATTGATATTTATATCATTTTACGTTTCTCG
TTCAGCTTTCTTGTACAAAGTGGTTCGATCTTACACGGGATCCGTGTACCCTTACGATGTGCCCGATTAC
GCCTACCCTTACGATGTGCCCGATTACGCCTGAGCGGCCGCGACTCTAGATCATAATCAGCCATACCACA
TTTGTAGAGGTTTTACTTGCTTTAAAAAACCTCCCACACCTCCCCCTGAACCTGAAACATAAAATGAATG
CAATTGTTGTTGTTAACTTGTTTATTGCAGCTTATAATGGTTACAAATAAAGCAATAGCATCACAAATTT
CACAAATAAAGCATTTTTTTCACTGCATTCTAGTTGTGGTTTGTCCAAACTCATCAATGTATCTTATCAT
GTCTGGATCGATCCTGCATTAATGAATCGGCCAACGCGCGGGGAGAGGCGGTTTGCGTATTGGCTGGCGT
AATAGCGAAGAGGCCCGCACCGATCGCCCTTCCCAACAGTTGCGCAGCCTGAATGGCGAATGGG
[124 nt withheld, positions 2795-2918]
C
[91 nt withheld, positions 2920-3010]
A
[49 nt withheld, positions 3012-3060]
CCTTTGACGTTGGAGTCCACGTTCTTT
[37 nt withheld, positions 3088-3124]
ACCCTATCTCGGTCTATTCTTTTGATTTATAAGGGATTTTGCCGATTTCGGCCTATTGGTTAAAAAATGA
GCTGATTTAACAAAAATTTAACGCGAATTTTAACAAAATATTAACGCTTACAATTTCCTGATGCGGTATT
TTCTCCTTACGCATCTGTGCGGTATTTCACACCGCATACGCGGATCTGCGCAGCACCATGGCCTGAAATA
ACCTCTGAAAGAGGAACTTGGTTAGGTACCTTCTGAGGCGGAAAGAACCAGCTGTGGAATGTGTGTCAGT
TAGGGTGTGGAAAGTCCCCAGGCTCCCCAGCAGGCAGAAGTATGCAAAGCATGCATCTCAATTAGTCAGC
AACCAGGTGTGGAAAGTCCCCAGGCTCCCCAGCAGGCAGAAGTATGCAAAGCATGCATCTCAATTAGTCA
GCAACCATAGTCCCGCCCCTAACTCCGCCCATCCCGCCCCTAACTCCGCCCAGTTCCGCCCATTCTCCGC
CCCATGGCTGACTAATTTTTTTTATTTATGCAGAGGCCGAGGCCGCCTCGGCCTCTGAGCTATTCCAGAA
GTAGTGAGGAGGCTTTTTTGGAGGCCTAGGCTTTTGCAAAAAGCTTGATTCTTCTGACACAACAGTCTCG
AACTTAAGGCTAGAGCCACCATGATTGAACAAGATGGATTGCACGCAGGTTCTCCGGCCGCTTGGGTGGA
GAGGCTATTCGGCTATGACTGGGCACAACAGACAATCGGCTGCTCTGATGCCGCCGTGTTCCGGCTGTCA
GCGCAGGGGCGCCCGGTTCTTTTTGTCAAGACCGACCTGTCCGGTGCCCTGAATGAACTGCAGGACGAGG
CAGCGCGGCTATCGTGGCTGGCCACGACGGGCGTTCCTTGCGCAGCTGTGCTCGACGTTGTCACTGAAGC
GGGAAGGGACTGGCTGCTATTGGGCGAAGTGCCGGGGCAGGATCTCCTGTCATCTCACCTTGCTCCTGCC
GAGAAAGTATCCATCATGGCTGATGCAATGCGGCGGCTGCATACGCTTGATCCGGCTACCTGCCCATTCG
ACCACCAAGCGAAACATCGCATCGAGCGAGCACGTACTCGGATGGAAGCCGGTCTTGTCGATCAGGATGA
TCTGGACGAAGAGCATCAGGGGCTCGCGCCAGCCGAACTGTTCGCCAGGCTCAAGGCGCGCATGCCCGAC
GGCGAGGATCTCGTCGTGACCCATGGCGATGCCTGCTTGCCGAATATCATGGTGGAAAATGGCCGCTTTT
CTGGATTCATCGACTGTGGCCGGCTGGGTGTGGCGGACCGCTATCAGGACATAGCGTTGGCTACCCGTGA
TATTGCTGAAGAGCTTGGCGGCGAATGGGCTGACCGCTTCCTCGTGCTTTACGGTATCGCCGCTCCCGAT
TCGCAGCGCATCGCCTTCTATCGCCTTCTTGACGAGTTCTTCTGAGCGGGACTCTGGGGTTCGAAATGAC
CGACCAAGCGACGCCCAACCTGCCATCACGATGGCCGCAATAAAATATCTTTATTTTCATTACATCTGTG
TGTTGGTTTTTTGTGTGAATCGATAGCGATAAGGATCCGCGTATGGTGCACTCTCAGTACAATCTGCTCT
GATGCCGCATAGTTAAGCCAGCCCCGACACCCGCCAACACCCGCTGACGCGCCCTGACGGGCTTGTCTGC
TCCCGGCATCCGCTTACAGACAAGCTGTGACCGTCTCCGGGAGCTGCATGTGTCAGAGGTTTTCACCGTC
ATCACCGAAACGCGCGAGACGAAAGGGCCTCGTGATACGCCTATTTTTATAGGTTAATGTCATGATAATA
ATGGTTTCTTAGACGTCAGGTGGCACTTTTCGGGGAAATGTGCGCGGAACCCCTATTTGTTTATTTTTCT
AAATACATTCAAATATGTATCCGCTCATGAGACAATAACCCTGATAAATGCTTCAATAATATTGAAAAAG
GAAGAGTATGAGTATTCAACATTTCCGTGTCGCCCTTATTCCCTTTTTTGCGGCATTTTGCCTTCCTGTT
TTTGCTCACCCAGAAACGCTGGTGAAAGTAAAAGATGCTGAAGATCAGTTGGGTGCACGAGTGGGTTACA
TCGAACTGGATCTCAACAGCGGTAAGATCCTTGAGAGTTTTCGCCCCGAAGAACGTTTTCCAATGATGAG
CACTTTTAAAGTTCTGCTATGTGGCGCGGTATTATCCCGTATTGACGCCGGGCAAGAGCAACTCGGTCGC
CGCATACACTATTCTCAGAATGACTTGGTTGAGTACTCACCAGTCACAGAAAAGCATCTTACGGATGGCA
TGACAGTAAGAGAATTATGCAGTGCTGCCATAACCATGAGTGATAACACTGCGGCCAACTTACTTCTGAC
AACGATCGGAGGACCGAAGGAGCTAACCGCTTTTTTGCACAACATGGGGGATCATGTAACTCGCCTTGAT
CGTTGGGAACCGGAGCTGAATGAAGCCATACCAAACGACGAGCGTGACACCACGATGCCTGTAGCAATGG
CAACAACGTTGCGCAAACTATTAACTGGCGAACTACTTACTCTAGCTTCCCGGCAACAATTAATAGACTG
GATGGAGGCGGATAAAGTTGCAGGACCACTTCTGCGCTCGGCCCTTCCGGCTGGCTGGTTTATTGCTGAT
AAATCTGGAGCCGGTGAGCGTGGGTCTCGCGGTATCATTGCAGCACTGGGGCCAGATGGTAAGCCCTCCC
GTATCGTAGTTATCTACACGACGGGGAGTCAGGCAACTATGGATGAACGAAATAGACAGATCGCTGAGAT
AGGTGCCTCACTGATTAAGCATTGGTAACTGTCAGACCAAGTTTACTCATATATACTTTAGATTGATTTA
AAACTTCATTTTTAATTTAAAAGGATCTAGGTGAAGATCCTTTTTGATAATCTCATGACCAAAATCCCTT
AACGTGAGTTTTCGTTCCACTGAGCGTCAGACCCCGTAGAAAAGATCAAAGGATCTTCTTGAGATCCTTT
TTTTCTGCGCGTAATCTGCTGCTTGCAAACAAAAAAACCACCGCTACCAGCGGTGGTTTGTTTGCCGGAT
CAAGAGCTACCAACTCTTTTTCCGAAGGTAACTGGCTTCAGCAGAGCGCAGATACCAAATACTGTTCTTC
TAGTGTAGCCGTAGTTAGGCCACCACTTCAAGAACTCTGTAGCACCGCCTACATACCTCGCTCTGCTAAT
CCTGTTACCAGTGGCTGCTGCCAGTGGCGATAAGTCGTGTCTTACCGGGTTGGACTCAAGACGATAGTTA
CCGGATAAGGCGCAGCGGTCGGGCTGAACGGGGGGTTCGTGCACACAGCCCAGCTTGGAGCGAACGACCT
ACACCGAACTGAGATACCTACAGCGTGAGCTATGAGAAAGCGCCACGCTTCCCGAAGGGAGAAAGGCGGA
CAGGTATCCGGTAAGCGGCAGGGTCGGAACAGGAGAGCGCACGAGGGAGCTTCCAGGGGGAAACGCCTGG
TATCTTTATAGTCCTGTCGGGTTTCGCCACCTCTGACTTGAGCGTCGATTTTTGTGATGCTCGTCAGGGG
GGCGGAGCCTATGGAAAAACGCCAGCAACGCGGCCTTTTTACGGTTCCTGGCCTTTTGCTGGCCTTTTGC
TCACATGTTCTTTCCTGCGTTATCCCCTGATTCTGTGGATAACCGTATTACCGCCTTTGAGTGAGCTGAT
ACCGCTCGCCGCAGCCGAACGACCGAGCGCAGCGAGTCAGTGAGCGAGGAAGCGGAAGAGCGCCCAATAC
GCAAACCGCCTCTCCCCGCGCGTTGGCCGATTCATTAATGCAGAGCTTGCAATTCGCGCTTTTTCAATAT
TATTGAAGCATTTATCAGGGTTATTGTCTCATGAGCGGATACATATTTGAATGTATTTAGAAAAATAAAC
AAATAGGGGTTCCGCGCACATTTCCCCGAAAAGTGCCACCTGACGTCTAAGAAACCATTATTATCATGAC
ATTAACCTATAAAAATAGGCGTATTACGAGGCCCTTTCACG
Features (pLannotate 1.2.2; 27 found; start..end, strand, type, name):
     15..318     +  enhancer       CMV enhancer: human cytomegalovirus immediate early enhancer
    319..522     +  promoter       CMV promoter: human cytomegalovirus (CMV) immediate early promoter
    545..574     +  misc_feature   MCS (fragment): multiple cloning site
    580..598     +  promoter       T7 promoter: promoter for bacteriophage T7 RNA polymerase
    631..755     +  protein_bind   attR1: mutant version of attR; recombination site for the Gateway® LR reaction LR Clonase™
    780..810     +  promoter       lac UV5 promoter: E. coli lac promoter with an "up" mutation
    834..863     +  promoter       cat promoter (fragment): promoter of the E. coli cat gene encoding chloramphenicol acetyltransferase
    864..1544    +  CDS            CmR: chloramphenicol acetyltransferase confers resistance to chloramphenicol
   1701..1859    +  CDS            ccdA (fragment): CCDA_ECO57 - Also known as H, letA. Experimental evidence at protein level: Swiss-Prot protein existence level 1. Antitoxin component of a type II toxin-antitoxin (TA) system which inhibits the post-segregational killing (PSK) of plasmid-free cells, also referred to as a plasmid addiction system. Binds to and blocks the activity of CcdB; will also remove bound CcdB protein from the CcdB-GyrA complex by forming a CcdA-CcdB complex, a process termed rejuvenation. Functions as a transcriptional corepressor for the ccdAB operon, repression also requires CcdB (By similarity). From Escherichia coli
   1864..2169    +  CDS            ccdB: CcdB, a bacterial toxin that poisons DNA gyrase; ccdB; Plasmids containing the ccdB gene cannot be propagated in standard E. coli strains.
   2210..2334    -  protein_bind   attR2: mutant version of attR; recombination site for the Gateway® LR reaction LR Clonase™
   2429..2512    +  CDS            large T antigen (fragment): large T antigen from SV40 (simian virus 40)
   2535..2669    +  polyA_signal   SV40 poly(A) signal: SV40 polyadenylation signal
   2674..2723    -  CDS            lacI (fragment): lac repressor; lacI; The lac repressor binds to the lac operator to inhibit transcription in E. coli. This inhibition can be relieved by adding lactose or isopropyl-β-D-thiogalactopyranoside (IPTG).
   2723..2790    +  CDS            lacZα (fragment): LacZα fragment of β-galactosidase; lacZ fragment
   2795..3223    +  rep_origin     f1 ori (sequence partly withheld): f1 bacteriophage origin of replication; arrow indicates direction of (+) strand synthesis
   3251..3302    -  misc_feature   bom (fragment): basis of mobility region from pBR322
   3367..3724    +  promoter       SV40 promoter: SV40 enhancer and early promoter
   3775..4566    +  CDS            neo: KKA2_KLEPN - Also known as kan, nptII. Experimental evidence at protein level: Swiss-Prot protein existence level 1. Resistance to kanamycin, neomycin, paromomycin, ribostamycin, butirosin and gentamicin B. From Klebsiella pneumoniae.
   4633..4681    +  polyA_signal   poly(A) signal: synthetic polyadenylation signal
   4701..4755    -  misc_feature   bom (fragment): basis of mobility region from pBR322
   4857..4892    -  CDS            rop (fragment): Rop protein, which maintains plasmids at low copy number; rop
   4987..5091    +  promoter       AmpR promoter: bla
   5092..5952    +  CDS            AmpR: β-lactamase; bla; confers resistance to ampicillin, carbenicillin, and related antibiotics
   6123..6711    +  rep_origin     ori: high-copy-number ColE1/pMB1/pBR322/pUC origin of replication
   6894..6947    +  CDS            lacI (fragment): lac repressor; lacI; The lac repressor binds to the lac operator to inhibit transcription in E. coli. This inhibition can be relieved by adding lactose or isopropyl-β-D-thiogalactopyranoside (IPTG).
   6963..7060    -  promoter       AmpR promoter: bla
