[The description below was written by a language model from this plasmid's Addgene catalogue record and pLannotate feature annotations shown in this document.]
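Description:
2HA-pDEST-C is an empty Gateway destination vector for mammalian expression, built on the pDEST27 backbone and designed to add a C-terminal double HA epitope tag to any protein of interest. The 7,155 nt plasmid replicates in E. coli from a high-copy ColE1/pUC-type origin and carries an ampicillin resistance gene (β-lactamase) on the backbone; an f1 origin is also present. Because the unrecombined Gateway cassette encodes the gyrase-poisoning toxin CcdB, the empty vector has to be maintained in a ccdB-tolerant strain, and the cassette's chloramphenicol acetyltransferase gene accounts for the second listed bacterial selection.

The expression unit consists of the human CMV immediate early enhancer and promoter, followed by a T7 promoter, then the attR1–CmR–ccdB–attR2 cassette, and finally an SV40 polyadenylation signal. In an LR reaction with an attL-flanked entry clone, the open reading frame replaces the CmR/ccdB segment. Loss of ccdB provides counter-selection, so that recombinant clones are recovered in standard strains. For the tag to be fused, the incoming coding sequence would need to lack a stop codon and read through attR2 into the downstream 2HA sequence. The automated feature table does not annotate the HA tag itself, so its position after attR2 is inferred from the catalogue description rather than shown.

A separate SV40 enhancer/early promoter drives a neomycin phosphotransferase gene with a synthetic poly(A) signal, which would permit G418 selection of stably transfected mammalian cells. Several short lacI, lacZα, rop and bom fragments are backbone remnants. The associated work concerns interactome analysis of nuclear actin, consistent with use of the vector to express HA-tagged proteins for detection or immunoprecipitation.
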