Addgene plasmid #118374: 2HA-pDEST-C
Purpose: (Empty Backbone) Gateway compatible mammalian expression vector with C-terminal 2HA to tag proteins of interest.
Depositing lab: Maria Vartiainen. Depositing organization: University of Helsinki. Publication: Nuclear actin interactome analysis links actin to KAT14 histone acetyl transferase and mRNA splicing. Viita T, Kyheroinen S, Prajapati B, Virtanen J, Frilander MJ, Varjosalo M, Vartiainen MK. J Cell Sci. 2019 Apr 17;132(8). pii: jcs.226852. doi: 10.1242/jcs.226852. PubMed 30890647.
Backbone
  Vector backbone: pDEST27
  Backbone manufacturer: Thermo Fisher Scientific
  Vector type: Mammalian Expression ; Destination
  Tag / fusion protein: 2HA (C terminal on backbone)
Growth in bacteria
  Bacterial resistance: Chloramphenicol and Ampicillin, 25 & 100 μg/mL
  Growth temperature: 37°C
  Growth strain: ccdB Survival
  Copy number: High Copy
Gene/Insert
  Gene/Insert name: None
  Tag / fusion protein: 2HA (C terminal on backbone)
Terms and licenses: Academic/Nonprofit Terms; Industry Terms: Not Available to Industry
Depositor comments: Please visit https://www.biorxiv.org/content/10.1101/445973v1 for BioRxiv preprint
How to cite: 2HA-pDEST-C was a gift from Maria Vartiainen (Addgene plasmid # 118374 ; http://n2t.net/addgene:118374 ; RRID:Addgene_118374)
